Addgene plasmid #145549: pGBW-m4046324
Purpose: Yeast Expression plasmid for SARS-CoV-2 ORF10 protein
Depositing lab: Ginkgo Bioworks & Benjie Chen. Depositing organization: Ginkgo Bioworks.
Backbone
  Vector backbone: AmpR; 2u URA3
  Backbone size w/o insert (bp): 4078
  Vector type: Yeast Expression
  Selectable markers: URA3
Growth in bacteria
  Bacterial resistance: Ampicillin, 100 μg/mL
  Growth temperature: 37°C
  Growth strain: DH5alpha
  Copy number: High Copy
Gene/Insert
  Gene/Insert name: SARS-CoV-2 ORF10 protein
  Species: S. cerevisiae (budding yeast); Severe acute respiratory syndrome coronavirus 2
  Insert size (bp): 110
  Mutation: wt
  Entrez Gene: ORF10 (a.k.a. GU280_gp11)
  Promoter: pGAL1
  Tag / fusion protein: Cleavable thrombin;StrepII (C terminal on backbone)
  Cloning method: Unknown
Resource information
  A portion of this plasmid was derived from a plasmid made by: GinkgoBioworks
Depositor comments: NCBI Reference Sequence: YP_009725255.1Created by gene synthesis with Not1 site.
How to cite: pGBW-m4046324 was a gift from Ginkgo Bioworks & Benjie Chen (Addgene plasmid # 145549 ; http://n2t.net/addgene:145549 ; RRID:Addgene_145549)
