[The description below was written by a language model from this plasmid's Addgene catalogue record and pLannotate feature annotations shown in this document.]
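Description:
pGBW-m4046324 is an E. coli–yeast shuttle plasmid for galactose-inducible expression of the SARS-CoV-2 ORF10 protein in Saccharomyces cerevisiae. In bacteria it is maintained through a ColE1/pUC-type origin and selected with ampicillin. The β-lactamase gene is annotated as being driven by a cat promoter and is flanked by short insulating terminators (tonB, T7Te, T3Te). A rop coding sequence is also annotated next to AmpR, although the catalogue entry lists the plasmid as high copy. In yeast the 2μ origin supports episomal, multicopy replication. The URA3 marker, with a fragment of its own promoter, allows selection in uracil auxotrophs and counterselection with 5-FOA.

The expression cassette consists of the GAL1 promoter, regulated by Gal4 and induced by galactose, followed by the wild-type ORF10 open reading frame and a CYC1 terminator fragment. The insert is recorded as about 110 bp and was made by gene synthesis. The listing of budding yeast alongside the virus as species may reflect the expression host, but the record does not say so. According to the catalogue, the backbone supplies a C-terminal thrombin-cleavable StrepII tag, which would permit affinity capture on Strep-Tactin-type resins and later tag removal. The feature table annotates neither this tag nor the ORF10 coding sequence. The only feature called between promoter and terminator is a coronavirus 3' UTR pseudoknot match, which probably reflects the ORF10 region's position near the 3' end of the viral genome rather than a deliberately added element. The construct is suited to producing and purifying ORF10 in yeast or studying its effects there.
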