Features (pLannotate 1.2.2; 13 found; start..end, strand, type, name):
     32..473     +  promoter       GAL1 promoter: S. cerevisiae GAL1; inducible promoter, regulated by Gal4
    529..588     +  ncRNA          Corona pk3: Accession: RF00165 - Coronavirus 3' UTR pseudoknot
    669..841     +  terminator     CYC1 terminator (fragment): S. cerevisiae CYC1; transcription terminator for CYC1
    877..1053    +  promoter       URA3 promoter (fragment): S. cerevisiae URA3
   1054..1857    +  CDS            URA3: orotidine-5'-phosphate decarboxylase, required for uracil biosynthesis; S. cerevisiae URA3; yeast auxotrophic marker, counterselectable with 5-fluoroorotic acid (5-FOA)
   1940..2922    -  rep_origin     2μ ori: yeast 2μ plasmid origin of replication
   3000..3029    +  terminator     T3Te terminator: phage T3 early transcription terminator
   3051..3638    +  rep_origin     ori: high-copy-number ColE1/pMB1/pBR322/pUC origin of replication
   3650..3677    -  terminator     T7Te terminator: phage T7 early transcription terminator
   3701..3892    -  CDS            rop: Rop protein, which maintains plasmids at low copy number; rop
   3893..4753    -  CDS            AmpR: β-lactamase; bla; confers resistance to ampicillin, carbenicillin, and related antibiotics
   4754..4856    -  promoter       cat promoter: promoter of the E. coli cat gene encoding chloramphenicol acetyltransferase
   4857..4888    -  terminator     tonB terminator: bidirectional E. coli tonB-P14 transcription terminator
>Addgene plasmid #145549 | pGBW-m4046324 | addgene full sequence | sequence record 292522 | Addgene NGS Result
AGTTAGAGCGGCCGCTTGCTATATTGAAGTACGGATTAGAAGCCGCCGAGCGGGCGACAGCCCTCCGACG
GAAGACTCTCCTCCGTGCGTCCTCGTCTTCACCGGTCGCGTTCCTGAAACGCAGATGTGCCTCGCGCCGC
ACTGCTCCGAACAATAAAGATTCTACAATACTAGCTTTTATGGTTATGAAGAGGAAAAATTGGCAGTAAC
CTGGCCCCACAAACCTTCAAATTAACGAATCAAATTAACAACCATAGGATGATAATGCGATTAGTTTTTT
AGCCTTATTTCTGGGGTAATTAATCAGCGAAGCGATGATTTTTGATCTATTAACAGATATATAAATGGAA
AAGCTGCATAACCACTTTAACTAATACTTTCAACATTTTCAGTTTGTATTACTTCTTATTCAAATGTCAT
AAAAGTATCAACAAAAAATTGTTAATATACCTCTATACTTTAACGTCAAGGAGAAAAAACTATAATGGGC
TATATAAACGTTTTCGCTTTTCCGTTTACGATATATAGTCTACTCTTGTGCAGAATGAATTCTCGTAACT
ACATAGCACAAGTAGATGTAGTTAACTTTAATCTCACACTCGTGCCGAGAGGTTCTTGGAGCCATCCGCA
GTTTGAAAAATAAACAGGCCCCTTTTCCTTTGTCGATATCATGTAATTAGTTATGTCACGCTTACATTCA
CGCCCTCCTCCCACATCCGCTCTAACCGAAAAGGAAGGAGTTAGACAACCTGAAGTCTAGGTCCCTATTT
ATTTTTTTTAATAGTTATGTTAGTATTAAGAACGTTATTTATATTTCAAATTTTTCTTTTTTTTCTGTAC
AAAGCGGCCGCCGAACCACTAGTGCACTGCAGTACACGGTTTCCTTGAAATTTTTTTGATTCGGTAATCT
CCGAACAGAAGGAAGAACGAAGGAAGGAGCACAGACTTAGATTGGTATATATACGCATATGTAGTGTTGA
AGAAACATGAAATTGCCCAGTATTCTTAACCCAACTGCACAGAACAAAAACGTGCAGGAAACGAAGATAA
ATCATGTCGAAAGCTACATATAAGGAACGTGCTGCTACTCATCCTAGTCCTGTTGCTGCCAAGCTATTTA
ATATCATGCACGAAAAGCAAACAAACTTGTGTGCTTCATTGGATGTTCGTACCACCAAGGAATTACTGGA
GTTAGTTGAAGCATTAGGTCCCAAAATTTGTTTACTAAAAACACATGTGGATATCTTGACTGATTTTTCC
ATGGAGGGCACAGTTAAGCCGCTAAAGGCATTATCCGCCAAGTACAATTTTTTACTCTTCGAGGACAGAA
AATTTGCTGACATTGGTAATACAGTCAAATTGCAGTACTCTGCGGGTGTATACAGAATAGCAGAATGGGC
AGACATTACGAATGCACACGGTGTGGTGGGCCCAGGTATTGTTAGCGGTTTGAAGCAGGCGGCAGAAGAA
GTAACAAAGGAACCTAGAGGCCTTTTGATGTTAGCAGAATTGTCATGCAAGGGCTCCCTATCTACTGGAG
AATATACTAAGGGTACTGTTGACATTGCGAAGAGCGACAAAGATTTTGTTATCGGCTTTATTGCTCAAAG
AGACATGGGTGGAAGAGATGAAGGTTACGATTGGTTGATTATGACACCCGGTGTGGGTTTAGATGACAAG
GGAGATGCATTGGGTCAACAGTATAGAACCGTGGATGATGTGGTTTCTACAGGATCTGACATTATTATTG
TTGGAAGAGGACTATTTGCAAAGGGAAGGGATGCTAAGGTAGAGGGTGAACGTTACAGAAAAGCAGGCTG
GGAAGCATATTTGAGAAGATGCGGCCAGCAAAACTAAAAAACTGTATTATAAGTAAATGCATGTATACTA
AACTCACAAATTAGAGCTTCAATTTAATTATATCAGTTATTACCCGAGTAACGAAGCATCTGTGCTTCAT
TTTGTAGAACAAAAATGCAACGCGAGAGCGCTAATTTTTCAAACAAAGAATCTGAGCTGCATTTTTACAG
AACAGAAATGCAACGCGAAAGCGCTATTTTACCAACGAAGAATCTGTGCTTCATTTTTGTAAAACAAAAA
TGCAACGCGAGAGCGCTAATTTTTCAAACAAAGAATCTGAGCTGCATTTTTACAGAACAGAAATGCAACG
CGAGAGCGCTATTTTACCAACAAAGAATCTATACTTCTTTTTTGTTCTACAAAAATGCATCCCGAGAGCG
CTATTTTTCTAACAAAGCATCTTAGATTACTTTTTTTCTCCTTTGTGCGCTCTATAATGCAGTCTCTTGA
TAACTTTTTGCACTGTAGGTCCGTTAAGGTTAGAAGAAGGCTACTTTGGTGTCTATTTTCTCTTCCATAA
AAAAAGCCTGACTCCACTTCCCGCGTTTACTGATTACTAGCGAAGCTGCGGGTGCATTTTTTCAAGATAA
AGGCATCCCCGATTATATTCTATACCGATGTGGATTGCGCATACTTTGTGAACAGAAAGTGATAGCGTTG
ATGATTCTTCATTGGTCAGAAAATTATGAACGGTTTCTTCTATTTTGTCTCTATATACTACGTATAGGAA
ATGTTTACATTTTCGTATTGTTTTCGATTCACTCTATGAATAGTTCTTACTACAATTTTTTTGTCTAAAG
AGTAATACTAGAGATAAACATAAAAAATGTAGAGGTCGAGTTTAGATGCAAGTTCAAGGAGCGAAAGGTG
GATGGGTAGGTTATATAGGGATATAGCACAGAGATATATAGCAAAGAGATACTTTTGAGCAATGTTTGTG
GAAGCGGTATTCGCAATATTTTAGTAGCTCGTTACAGTCCGGTGCGTTTTTGGTTTTTTGAAAGTGCGTC
ATCAGAGCGCTTTTGGTTTTCAAAAGCGCTCTGAAGTTCCTATACTTTCTAGCTAGAGAATAGGAACTTC
CCGAGCGGCCGCGTGTTACAAGCTTGACTCCAGCGTAACTGGACTGCAATCAACTCACTGGCTCACCTTC
ACGGGTGGGCCTTTCTTCGGTAGAAAATCAAAGGATCTTCTTGAGATCCTTTTTTTCTGCGCGTAATCTG
CTGCTTGCAAACAAAAAAACCACCGCTACCAGCGGTGGTTTGTTTGCCGGATCAAGAGCTACCAACTCTT
TTTCCGAGGTAACTGGCTTCAGCAGAGCGCAGATACCAAATACTGTTCTTCTAGTGTAGCCGTAGTTAGG
CCACCACTTCAAGAACTCTGTAGCACCGCCTACATACCTCGCTCTGCTAATCCTGTTACCAGTGGCTGCT
GCCAGTGGCGATAAGTCGTGTCTTACCGGGTTGGACTCAAGACGATAGTTACCGGATAAGGCGCAGCGGT
CGGGCTGAACGGGGGGTTCGTGCACACAGCCCAGCTTGGAGCGAACGACCTACACCGAACTGAGATACCT
ACAGCGTGAGCTATGAGAAAGCGCCACGCTTCCCGAAGGGAGAAAGGCGGACAGGTATCCGGTAAGCGGC
AGGGTCGGAACAGGAGAGCGCACGAGGGAGCTTCCAGGGGTAAACGCCTGGTATCTTTATAGTCCTGTCG
GGTTTCGCCACCTCTGACTTGAGCATCGATTTTTGTGATGCTCGTCAGGGGGGCGGAGCCTATGGAAAAA
CGCCAGCAACGCAGAAAGGCCCACCCGAAGGTGAGCCAGGTGATTACATTTGGGCCCTCATCAGAGGTTT
TCACCGTCATCACCGAAACGCGCGAGGCAGCTGCGGTAAAGCTCATCAGCGTGGTCGTGAAGCGATTCAC
AGATGTCTGCCTGTTCATCCGCGTCCAGCTCGTTGAGTTTCTCCAGAAGCGTTAATGTCTGGCTTCTGAT
AAAGCGGGCCATGTTAAGGGCGGTTTTTTCCTGTTTGGTCACTTACCAATGCTTAATCAGTGAGGCACCT
ATCTCAGCGATCTGTCTATTTCGTTCATCCATAGTTGCCTGACTCCCCGTCGTGTAGATAACTACGATGC
GGGAGGGCTTACCATCTGGCCCCAGTGCTGCAATGATACCGCGAGACCCACGCTCACCGGCTCCAGATTT
ATCAGCAATAAACCAGCCAGCCGGGAGGGCCGAGCGCAGAAGTGATCCTGCAACTTTATCCGCCTCCATC
CAGTCTATTAATTGTTGCCGGGAAGCTAGAGTAAGTAGTTCGCCAGTTAATAGTTTGCGCAACGTTGTTG
CCATTGCTACAGGCATCGTGGTGTCACGCTCGTCGTTTGGTATGGCTTCATTCAGCTCCGGTTCCCAACG
ATCAAGGCGAGTTACATGATCCCCCATGTTGTGCAAAAAAGCGGTTAGCTCCTTCGGTCCTCCGATCGTT
GCCAGAAGTAAGTTGGCCGCAGTGTTATCACTCATGGTTATGGCAGCACTGCATAATTCTCTTACTGTCA
TGCCATCCGTGAGATGCTTTTCTGTGACTGGTGAGTACTCAACCAAGTCATTCTGAGAATAGTGTATGCG
GCGACCGAGTTGCTCTTGCCCGGCGTCAATACGGGATAATACCGCGCCACATAGCAGAACTTTAAAAGTG
CTCATCATTGGAAAACGTTCTTCGGGGCGTAAACTCTCAAGGATCTTACCGCTGTTGAGATCCAGTTCGA
TGTAACCCACTCGTGCACCCAACTGATCTTCAGCATCTTTTACTTTCACCAGCGTTTCTGGGTGAGCAAA
AACAGGAAGGCAAAATGCCGCAAAAAAGGGAATAAGGGCGACACGGAAATGTTGAATACTCATTTTAGCT
TCCTTAGCTCCTGAAAATCTCGATAACTCAAAAAATACGCCCGGTAGTGATCTTATTTCATTATGGTGAA
AGTTGGAACCTCTTACGTGCCGATCAAGTCAAAAGCCTCCGGTCGGAGGCTTTTGACTTTCTGCTATGGA
GGTCAGGTATGATTTAAATGGTC
